Addgene plasmid #183450: pcDNA3_2FLAG-AKAP79 WT
Purpose: Expression of human wild-type AKAP79
Depositing lab: Matthew Gold. Depositing organization: University College London. Publication: Molecular basis of AKAP79 regulation by calmodulin. Patel N, Stengel F, Aebersold R, Gold MG. Nat Commun. 2017 Nov 22;8(1):1681. doi: 10.1038/s41467-017-01715-w. PubMed 29162807.
Backbone
  Vector backbone: pcDNA3.1D V5-His-TOPO
  Backbone manufacturer: ThermoFisher Scientific
  Backbone size w/o insert (bp): 5514
  Vector type: Mammalian Expression
  Selectable markers: Neomycin (select with G418)
Growth in bacteria
  Bacterial resistance: Ampicillin, 100 μg/mL
  Growth temperature: 37°C
  Growth strain: DH5alpha
  Copy number: High Copy
Gene/Insert
  Gene/Insert name: AKAP5 (alt name: AKAP79)
  Species: H. sapiens (human)
  Insert size (bp): 1284
  Entrez Gene: AKAP5 (a.k.a. AKAP75, AKAP79, H21)
  Promoter: CMV
  Tag / fusion protein: 2xFLAG (N terminal on insert)
  Cloning method: Restriction Enzyme; 5′ cloning site BamHI (not destroyed); 3′ cloning site NotI (not destroyed)
  Sequencing primers: 5′ T7F; 3′ bGHR
Resource information
  A portion of this plasmid was derived from a plasmid made by: The coding sequence was originally cloned by John Scott: https://www.ncbi.nlm.nih.gov/nuccore/178323
Terms and licenses: Academic/Nonprofit Terms; Industry Terms: Not Available to Industry
How to cite: pcDNA3_2FLAG-AKAP79 WT was a gift from Matthew Gold (Addgene plasmid # 183450 ; http://n2t.net/addgene:183450 ; RRID:Addgene_183450)
