[The description below was written by a language model from this plasmid's Addgene catalogue record and pLannotate feature annotations shown in this document.]
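Description:
pcDNA3_2FLAG-AKAP79 WT is a mammalian expression plasmid built on the pcDNA3.1D V5-His-TOPO backbone for producing wild-type human AKAP79, the product of the AKAP5 gene. The full sequenced construct is about 6.8 kb. It is maintained in E. coli at high copy through a ColE1/pUC-type origin with ampicillin selection from the β-lactamase gene. An f1 origin is also present, which in principle permits single-stranded DNA production. For mammalian cells, an SV40 early promoter drives a neomycin phosphotransferase gene terminated by an SV40 polyadenylation signal, allowing G418 selection of stable transfectants.

The expression cassette uses the CMV immediate early enhancer and promoter, followed by a T7 promoter that also serves as a sequencing primer site. The roughly 1.3 kb AKAP5 coding sequence was inserted between BamHI and NotI sites, both retained, and carries an N-terminal 2xFLAG tag. The automated annotation detects this tag only as a partial match to a 3xFLAG element. Transcripts end at the bovine growth hormone polyadenylation signal. A V5 epitope from the backbone lies downstream of the insert, but the record lists only the FLAG tag, and it does not state whether V5 is translated in frame with AKAP79. Several short annotated fragments (HIV-1 LTR, ble, lacI, bom) look like backbone remnants or partial annotation matches rather than functional parts.

AKAP79 is a multivalent scaffold that anchors PKA and directs cAMP signalling to specific intracellular effectors. The plasmid serves to express the FLAG-tagged wild-type protein in mammalian cells, where the tag allows detection or immunoprecipitation. It was deposited with a study of AKAP79 regulation by calmodulin.
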