Features (pLannotate 1.2.2; 22 found; start..end, strand, type, name):
     72..451     +  enhancer       CMV enhancer: human cytomegalovirus immediate early enhancer
    452..655     +  promoter       CMV promoter: human cytomegalovirus (CMV) immediate early promoter
    651..684     +  LTR            5' LTR (truncated) (fragment): truncated 5' long terminal repeat (LTR) from HIV-1
    700..718     +  promoter       T7 promoter: promoter for bacteriophage T7 RNA polymerase
    770..792     +  CDS            3xFLAG (fragment): three tandem FLAG® epitope tags, followed by an enterokinase cleavage site
    818..2098    +  CDS            AKAP5: AKAP5_HUMAN - Also known as AKAP79. Experimental evidence at protein level: Swiss-Prot protein existence level 1. Multivalent scaffold protein that anchors the cAMP-dependent protein kinase/PKA to cytoskeletal and/or organelle-associated proteins, targeting the signal carried by cAMP to specific intracellular effectors (PubMed:1512224). Association with the beta2- adrenergic receptor (beta2-AR) not only regulates beta2-AR signaling pathway, but also the activation by PKA by switching off the beta2-AR signaling cascade. Plays a role in long term synaptic potentiation by regulating protein traff
   2138..2179    +  CDS            V5 tag: epitope tag from simian virus 5
   2235..2459    +  polyA_signal   bGH poly(A) signal: bovine growth hormone polyadenylation signal
   2463..2484    +  promoter       SV40 promoter (fragment): SV40 enhancer and early promoter
   2505..2933    +  rep_origin     f1 ori (sequence partly withheld): f1 bacteriophage origin of replication; arrow indicates direction of (+) strand synthesis
   2947..3276    +  promoter       SV40 promoter: SV40 enhancer and early promoter
   3343..4134    +  CDS            neo: KKA2_KLEPN - Also known as kan, nptII. Experimental evidence at protein level: Swiss-Prot protein existence level 1. Resistance to kanamycin, neomycin, paromomycin, ribostamycin, butirosin and gentamicin B. From Klebsiella pneumoniae.
   4160..4318    +  CDS            ble (fragment): BLE_KLEPN - Experimental evidence at protein level: Swiss-Prot protein existence level 1. Binding protein with a strong affinity to the bleomycin family of antibiotics. Binds to CL990; an antimitotic-antibiotic compound. From Klebsiella pneumoniae.
   4313..4434    +  polyA_signal   SV40 poly(A) signal: SV40 polyadenylation signal
   4507..4523    -  protein_bind   lac operator: The lac repressor binds to the lac operator to inhibit transcription in E. coli. This inhibition can be relieved by adding lactose or isopropyl-β-D-thiogalactopyranoside (IPTG). lac repressor encoded by lacI
   4531..4561    -  promoter       lac promoter: promoter for the E. coli lac operon
   4576..4597    -  protein_bind   CAP binding site: CAP binding activates transcription in the presence of cAMP. E. coli catabolite activator protein
   4610..4702    -  CDS            lacI (fragment): lac repressor; lacI; The lac repressor binds to the lac operator to inhibit transcription in E. coli. This inhibition can be relieved by adding lactose or isopropyl-β-D-thiogalactopyranoside (IPTG).
   4885..5473    -  rep_origin     ori: high-copy-number ColE1/pMB1/pBR322/pUC origin of replication
   5644..6504    -  CDS            AmpR: β-lactamase; bla; confers resistance to ampicillin, carbenicillin, and related antibiotics
   6505..6609    -  promoter       AmpR promoter: bla
   6668..6720    -  misc_feature   bom (fragment): basis of mobility region from pBR322
>Addgene plasmid #183450 | pcDNA3_2FLAG-AKAP79 WT | addgene full sequence | sequence record 360352 | Addgene NGS Result
TTGCATGAAGAATCTGCTTAGGGTTAGGCGTTTTGCGCTGCTTCGCGATGTACGGGCCAGATATACGCGT
TGACATTGATTATTGACTAGTTATTAATAGTAATCAATTACGGGGTCATTAGTTCATAGCCCATATATGG
AGTTCCGCGTTACATAACTTACGGTAAATGGCCCGCCTGGCTGACCGCCCAACGACCCCCGCCCATTGAC
GTCAATAATGACGTATGTTCCCATAGTAACGCCAATAGGGACTTTCCATTGACGTCAATGGGTGGAGTAT
TTACGGTAAACTGCCCACTTGGCAGTACATCAAGTGTATCATATGCCAAGTACGCCCCCTATTGACGTCA
ATGACGGTAAATGGCCCGCCTGGCATTATGCCCAGTACATGACCTTATGGGACTTTCCTACTTGGCAGTA
CATCTACGTATTAGTCATCGCTATTACCATGGTGATGCGGTTTTGGCAGTACATCAATGGGCGTGGATAG
CGGTTTGACTCACGGGGATTTCCAAGTCTCCACCCCATTGACGTCAATGGGAGTTTGTTTTGGCACCAAA
ATCAACGGGACTTTCCAAAATGTCGTAACAACTCCGCCCCATTGACGCAAATGGGCGGTAGGCGTGTACG
GTGGGAGGTCTATATAAGCAGAGCTCTCTGGCTAACTAGAGAACCCACTGCTTACTGGCTTATCGAAATT
AATACGACTCACTATAGGGAGACCCAAGCTGGCTAGTTAAGCTTGGTACCGAGCTCGGATCCCACCATGG
ACTATAAGGATGACGATGACAAAGACTACAAAGATGATGACGATAAAATGGAAACCACAATTTCAGAAAT
TCATGTAGAAAACAAGGATGAGAAGAGATCAGCAGAAGGTAGTCCTGGGGCTGAAAGGCAGAAGGAAAAG
GCATCCATGCTTTGCTTCAAGAGAAGAAAGAAAGCAGCCAAAGCACTGAAGCCCAAAGCTGGCTCTGAAG
CTGCTGATGTGGCAAGGAAGTGTCCACAAGAAGCAGGAGCTTCTGATCAGCCAGAGCCCACACGGGGGGC
CTGGGCCTCACTCAAACGTCTTGTAACACGCAGGAAAAGGTCAGAGTCTTCAAAGCAGCAAAAGCCATTG
GAGGGTGAAATGCAACCTGCAATAAATGCTGAGGATGCTGATCTTTCTAAGAAAAAGGCAAAATCTAGAC
TTAAGATTCCCTGCATAAAATTCCCAAGAGGGCCAAAAAGGAGTAATCATTCCAAAATTATAGAAGACTC
AGACTGCAGCATCAAAGTCCAGGAAGAAGCTGAAATTTTGGATATACAAACACAGACCCCATTGAATGAT
CAGGCAACAAAGGCTAAGTCAACCCAGGATCTAAGTGAAGGCATCTCACAGAAAGATGGTGATGAGGTCT
GTGAATCAAATGTGAGCAATAGCATAACTTCTGGAGAGAAAGTGATTTCAGTAGAACTTGGATTAGATAA
TGGGCATTCTGCTATTCAAACGGGAACTCTAATCCTTGAAGAAATTGAAACGATCAAGGAAAAACAAGAT
GTTCAACCCCAGCAAGCAAGCCCACTTGAAACTTCAGAAACAGACCATCAGCAGCCAGTACTTTCTGATG
TTCCTCCTTTACCTGCAATTCCAGATCAACAAATTGTGGAAGAAGCCAGTAACAGTACCCTAGAAAGTGC
ACCAAATGGAAAAGACTATGAAAGTACAGAGATTGTAGCTGAAGAAACTAAGCCAAAAGATACTGAATTG
AGCCAAGAATCAGATTTTAAAGAAAATGGGATCACTGAAGAGAAATCCAAATCAGAAGAAAGCAAAAGAA
TGGAGCCAATTGCTATTATTATTACAGACACTGAAATCAGTGAATTTGATGTTACAAAATCTAAAAATGT
CCCTAAGCAATTCTTAATTTCAGCTGAAAATGAGCAAGTAGGGGTTTTTGCTAATGATAATGGTTTTGAG
GATAGAACTTCAGAACAATATGAAACACTCTTAATTGAAACAGCCTCTTCTCTAGTCAAGAATGCTATTC
AGTTGTCAATAGAACAGCTGGTTAATGAAATGGCCTCTGATGATAATAAAATAAACAATCTTCTACAGTG
AGGCGGCCGCTCGAGTCTAGAGGGCCCGCGGTTCGAAGGTAAGCCTATCCCTAACCCTCTCCTCGGTCTC
GATTCTACGCGTACCGGTCATCATCACCATCACCATTGAGTTTAAACCCGCTGATCAGCCTCGACTGTGC
CTTCTAGTTGCCAGCCATCTGTTGTTTGCCCCTCCCCCGTGCCTTCCTTGACCCTGGAAGGTGCCACTCC
CACTGTCCTTTCCTAATAAAATGAGGAAATTGCATCGCATTGTCTGAGTAGGTGTCATTCTATTCTGGGG
GGTGGGGTGGGGCAGGACAGCAAGGGGGAGGATTGGGAAGACAATAGCAGGCATGCTGGGGATGCGGTGG
GCTCTATGGCTTCTGAGGCGGAAAGAACCAGCTGGGGCTCTAGGGGGTATCCCC
[124 nt withheld, positions 2505-2628]
C
[91 nt withheld, positions 2630-2720]
A
[49 nt withheld, positions 2722-2770]
CCTTTGACGTTGGAGTCCACGTTCTTT
[37 nt withheld, positions 2798-2834]
ACCCTATCTCGGTCTATTCTTTTGATTTATAAGGGATTTTGCCGATTTCGGCCTATTGGTTAAAAAATGA
GCTGATTTAACAAAAATTTAACGCGAATTAATTCTGTGGAATGTGTGTCAGTTAGGGTGTGGAAAGTCCC
CAGGCTCCCCAGCAGGCAGAAGTATGCAAAGCATGCATCTCAATTAGTCAGCAACCAGGTGTGGAAAGTC
CCCAGGCTCCCCAGCAGGCAGAAGTATGCAAAGCATGCATCTCAATTAGTCAGCAACCATAGTCCCGCCC
CTAACTCCGCCCATCCCGCCCCTAACTCCGCCCAGTTCCGCCCATTCTCCGCCCCATGGCTGACTAATTT
TTTTTATTTATGCAGAGGCCGAGGCCGCCTCTGCCTCTGAGCTATTCCAGAAGTAGTGAGGAGGCTTTTT
TGGAGGCCTAGGCTTTTGCAAAAAGCTCCCGGGAGCTTGTATATCCATTTTCGGATCTGATCAAGAGACA
GGATGAGGATCGTTTCGCATGATTGAACAAGATGGATTGCACGCAGGTTCTCCGGCCGCTTGGGTGGAGA
GGCTATTCGGCTATGACTGGGCACAACAGACAATCGGCTGCTCTGATGCCGCCGTGTTCCGGCTGTCAGC
GCAGGGGCGCCCGGTTCTTTTTGTCAAGACCGACCTGTCCGGTGCCCTGAATGAACTGCAGGACGAGGCA
GCGCGGCTATCGTGGCTGGCCACGACGGGCGTTCCTTGCGCAGCTGTGCTCGACGTTGTCACTGAAGCGG
GAAGGGACTGGCTGCTATTGGGCGAAGTGCCGGGGCAGGATCTCCTGTCATCTCACCTTGCTCCTGCCGA
GAAAGTATCCATCATGGCTGATGCAATGCGGCGGCTGCATACGCTTGATCCGGCTACCTGCCCATTCGAC
CACCAAGCGAAACATCGCATCGAGCGAGCACGTACTCGGATGGAAGCCGGTCTTGTCGATCAGGATGATC
TGGACGAAGAGCATCAGGGGCTCGCGCCAGCCGAACTGTTCGCCAGGCTCAAGGCGCGCATGCCCGACGG
CGAGGATCTCGTCGTGACCCATGGCGATGCCTGCTTGCCGAATATCATGGTGGAAAATGGCCGCTTTTCT
GGATTCATCGACTGTGGCCGGCTGGGTGTGGCGGACCGCTATCAGGACATAGCGTTGGCTACCCGTGATA
TTGCTGAAGAGCTTGGCGGCGAATGGGCTGACCGCTTCCTCGTGCTTTACGGTATCGCCGCTCCCGATTC
GCAGCGCATCGCCTTCTATCGCCTTCTTGACGAGTTCTTCTGAGCGGGACTCTGGGGTTCGCGAAATGAC
CGACCAAGCGACGCCCAACCTGCCATCACGAGATTTCGATTCCACCGCCGCCTTCTATGAAAGGTTGGGC
TTCGGAATCGTTTTCCGGGACGCCGGCTGGATGATCCTCCAGCGCGGGGATCTCATGCTGGAGTTCTTCG
CCCACCCCAACTTGTTTATTGCAGCTTATAATGGTTACAAATAAAGCAATAGCATCACAAATTTCACAAA
TAAAGCATTTTTTTCACTGCATTCTAGTTGTGGTTTGTCCAAACTCATCAATGTATCTTATCATGTCTGT
ATACCGTCGACCTCTAGCTAGAGCTTGGCGTAATCATGGTCATAGCTGTTTCCTGTGTGAAATTGTTATC
CGCTCACAATTCCACACAACATACGAGCCGGAAGCATAAAGTGTAAAGCCTGGGGTGCCTAATGAGTGAG
CTAACTCACATTAATTGCGTTGCGCTCACTGCCCGCTTTCCAGTCGGGAAACCTGTCGTGCCAGCTGCAT
TAATGAATCGGCCAACGCGCGGGGAGAGGCGGTTTGCGTATTGGGCGCTCTTCCGCTTCCTCGCTCACTG
ACTCGCTGCGCTCGGTCGTTCGGCTGCGGCGAGCGGTATCAGCTCACTCAAAGGCGGTAATACGGTTATC
CACAGAATCAGGGGATAACGCAGGAAAGAACATGTGAGCAAAAGGCCAGCAAAAGGCCAGGAACCGTAAA
AAGGCCGCGTTGCTGGCGTTTTTCCATAGGCTCCGCCCCCCTGACGAGCATCACAAAAATCGACGCTCAA
GTCAGAGGTGGCGAAACCCGACAGGACTATAAAGATACCAGGCGTTTCCCCCTGGAAGCTCCCTCGTGCG
CTCTCCTGTTCCGACCCTGCCGCTTACCGGATACCTGTCCGCCTTTCTCCCTTCGGGAAGCGTGGCGCTT
TCTCATAGCTCACGCTGTAGGTATCTCAGTTCGGTGTAGGTCGTTCGCTCCAAGCTGGGCTGTGTGCACG
AACCCCCCGTTCAGCCCGACCGCTGCGCCTTATCCGGTAACTATCGTCTTGAGTCCAACCCGGTAAGACA
CGACTTATCGCCACTGGCAGCAGCCACTGGTAACAGGATTAGCAGAGCGAGGTATGTAGGCGGTGCTACA
GAGTTCTTGAAGTGGTGGCCTAACTACGGCTACACTAGAAGAACAGTATTTGGTATCTGCGCTCTGCTGA
AGCCAGTTACCTTCGGAAAAAGAGTTGGTAGCTCTTGATCCGGCAAACAAACCACCGCTGGTAGCGGTGG
TTTTTTTGTTTGCAAGCAGCAGATTACGCGCAGAAAAAAAGGATCTCAAGAAGATCCTTTGATCTTTTCT
ACGGGGTCTGACGCTCAGTGGAACGAAAACTCACGTTAAGGGATTTTGGTCATGAGATTATCAAAAAGGA
TCTTCACCTAGATCCTTTTAAATTAAAAATGAAGTTTTAAATCAATCTAAAGTATATATGAGTAAACTTG
GTCTGACAGTTACCAATGCTTAATCAGTGAGGCACCTATCTCAGCGATCTGTCTATTTCGTTCATCCATA
GTTGCCTGACTCCCCGTCGTGTAGATAACTACGATACGGGAGGGCTTACCATCTGGCCCCAGTGCTGCAA
TGATACCGCGAGACCCACGCTCACCGGCTCCAGATTTATCAGCAATAAACCAGCCAGCCGGAAGGGCCGA
GCGCAGAAGTGGTCCTGCAACTTTATCCGCCTCCATCCAGTCTATTAATTGTTGCCGGGAAGCTAGAGTA
AGTAGTTCGCCAGTTAATAGTTTGCGCAACGTTGTTGCCATTGCTACAGGCATCGTGGTGTCACGCTCGT
CGTTTGGTATGGCTTCATTCAGCTCCGGTTCCCAACGATCAAGGCGAGTTACATGATCCCCCATGTTGTG
CAAAAAAGCGGTTAGCTCCTTCGGTCCTCCGATCGTTGTCAGAAGTAAGTTGGCCGCAGTGTTATCACTC
ATGGTTATGGCAGCACTGCATAATTCTCTTACTGTCATGCCATCCGTAAGATGCTTTTCTGTGACTGGTG
AGTACTCAACCAAGTCATTCTGAGAATAGTGTATGCGGCGACCGAGTTGCTCTTGCCCGGCGTCAATACG
GGATAATACCGCGCCACATAGCAGAACTTTAAAAGTGCTCATCATTGGAAAACGTTCTTCGGGGCGAAAA
CTCTCAAGGATCTTACCGCTGTTGAGATCCAGTTCGATGTAACCCACTCGTGCACCCAACTGATCTTCAG
CATCTTTTACTTTCACCAGCGTTTCTGGGTGAGCAAAAACAGGAAGGCAAAATGCCGCAAAAAAGGGAAT
AAGGGCGACACGGAAATGTTGAATACTCATACTCTTCCTTTTTCAATATTATTGAAGCATTTATCAGGGT
TATTGTCTCATGAGCGGATACATATTTGAATGTATTTAGAAAAATAAACAAATAGGGGTTCCGCGCACAT
TTCCCCGAAAAGTGCCACCTGACGTCGACGGATCGGGAGATCTCCCGATCCCCTATGGTGCACTCTCAGT
ACAATCTGCTCTGATGCCGCATAGTTAAGCCAGTATCTGCTCCCTGCTTGTGTGTTGGAGGTCGCTGAGT
AGTGCGCGAGCAAAATTTAAGCTACAACAAGGCAAGGCTTGACCGACAA
